Addgene plasmid #144021: TFORF2409
Purpose: Lentiviral vector for overexpressing transcription factor ORFs with unique 24-bp barcodes. Barcodes facilitate identification of transcription factors in pooled screens.
Depositing lab: Feng Zhang. Depositing organization: Broad Institute. Publication: A transcription factor atlas of directed differentiation. Joung J, Ma S, Tay T, Geiger-Schuller KR, Kirchgatterer PC, Verdine VK, Guo B, Arias-Garcia MA, Allen WE, Singh A, Kuksenko O, Abudayyeh OO, Gootenberg JS, Fu Z, Macrae RK, Buenrostro JD, Regev A, Zhang F. Cell. 2023 Jan 5;186(1):209-229.e26. doi: 10.1016/j.cell.2022.11.026. PubMed 36608654.
Backbone
  Vector backbone: pLX_TRC317
  Backbone manufacturer: Broad Institute Genetic Perturbation Platform
  Backbone size w/o insert (bp): 8264
  Vector type: Mammalian Expression, Lentiviral
  Selectable markers: Puromycin
Growth in bacteria
  Bacterial resistance: Ampicillin, 100 μg/mL
  Growth temperature: 37°C
  Growth strain: NEB Stable
  Copy number: High Copy
Gene/Insert
  Gene/Insert name: FOXF2
  Species: H. sapiens (human)
  Insert size (bp): 1436
  Entrez Gene: FOXF2 (a.k.a. FKHL6, FREAC-2, FREAC2)
  Promoter: EF1a
  Cloning method: Unknown
  Sequencing primers: 5′ GGGTGGAGACTGAAGTTAGGCCAG; 3′ CACATAGCGTAAAAGGAGCAACATAG
Terms and licenses: Academic/Nonprofit Terms; Industry Terms: Not Available to Industry
Depositor comments: NM_001452,ENST00000259806 . The transcription factor ORF portion of this plasmid was synthesized by Genewiz. Please test multiple small colonies in case of plasmid recombination. To make this collection available in a timely manner, a portion of this collection was not fully sequenced by Addgene. If an Addgene verified full plasmid sequence is not available, please contact us prior to placing an order to request the full sequence.
How to cite: TFORF2409 was a gift from Feng Zhang (Addgene plasmid # 144021 ; http://n2t.net/addgene:144021 ; RRID:Addgene_144021)
