[The description below was written by a language model from this plasmid's Addgene catalogue record and pLannotate feature annotations shown in this document.]
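Description:
TFORF2409 is a third-generation-style, self-inactivating lentiviral expression plasmid built on the pLX_TRC317 backbone and carrying the human transcription factor FOXF2 (also known as FKHL6 or FREAC-2) as its open reading frame. It belongs to a barcoded collection of transcription factor ORF vectors in which each construct carries a unique 24-bp barcode, so that the factor delivered to a given cell can be identified in pooled overexpression screens. The feature table does not annotate the barcode itself. In bacteria, the roughly 9.7 kb plasmid replicates from a high-copy ColE1/pUC-type origin and is selected with ampicillin through the bla gene. An f1 origin and remnants of a lac/lacZα cloning region are also present. The depositor notes that the plasmid can recombine during propagation, as is common for LTR-containing vectors.

The viral genome is transcribed in packaging cells from an RSV promoter fused to a truncated HIV-1 5' LTR. Downstream lie the Ψ packaging signal with a short gag fragment, the Rev response element for nuclear export of the unspliced RNA, and a cPPT/CTS element that aids nuclear import. Two expression units sit inside the provirus. An SV40 early promoter drives puromycin N-acetyltransferase for selecting transduced mammalian cells, and the strong constitutive EF-1α promoter drives the FOXF2 coding sequence. A WPRE follows the ORF to enhance transcript stability and expression, and the ΔU3 3' LTR inactivates LTR promoter activity after integration. An SV40 polyadenylation signal lies just outside the 3' LTR. The construct is used for stable FOXF2 overexpression, for example in directed differentiation screens.
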