Features (pLannotate 1.2.2; 31 found; start..end, strand, type, name):
      1..227     +  promoter       RSV promoter: Rous sarcoma virus enhancer/promoter
    228..408     +  LTR            5' LTR (truncated): truncated 5' long terminal repeat (LTR) from HIV-1
    455..580     +  misc_feature   HIV-1 Ψ: packaging signal of human immunodeficiency virus type 1
    564..927     +  CDS            HIV-1 gag (fragment): gag protein from human immunodeficiency virus 1; gag
   1073..1306    +  misc_feature   RRE: The Rev response element (RRE) of HIV-1 allows for Rev-dependent mRNA export from the nucleus to the cytoplasm.
   1683..1709    +  CDS            Rev (fragment): human immunodeficiency virus 1 (HIV-1) Rev protein; rev; enhances nuclear export of unspliced and incompletely spliced viral mRNAs
   1716..1739    +  promoter       SV40 promoter (fragment): SV40 early promoter
   1740..1811    +  promoter       SV40 promoter (fragment): SV40 enhancer and early promoter
   1835..1970    +  rep_origin     SV40 ori: SV40 origin of replication
   2016..2612    +  CDS            PuroR (fragment): puromycin N-acetyltransferase; pac from Streptomyces; confers resistance to puromycin
   2661..2778    +  misc_feature   cPPT/CTS: central polypurine tract and central termination sequence of HIV-1
   2843..2909    +  CDS            small t antigen (fragment): SV40 (simian virus 40) small t antigen
   2916..4094    +  promoter       EF-1α promoter: strong constitutive promoter for human elongation factor EF-1α
   4111..5442    +  CDS            FOXF2: FOXF2_HUMAN - Also known as FKHL6, FREAC2. Experimental evidence at protein level: Swiss-Prot protein existence level 1. Probable transcription activator for a number of lung- specific genes (PubMed:8626802). Mediates up-regulation of the E3 ligase IRF2BPL and drives ubiquitination and degradation of CTNNB1 (PubMed:29374064). From Homo sapiens (Human).
   5458..5511    +  promoter       U6 promoter (fragment): RNA polymerase III promoter for human U6 snRNA
   5553..6141    +  misc_feature   WPRE: woodchuck hepatitis virus posttranscriptional regulatory element
   6192..6211    +  misc_feature   cPPT/CTS (fragment): central polypurine tract and central termination sequence of HIV-1
   6213..6446    +  LTR            3' LTR (ΔU3): self-inactivating 3' long terminal repeat (LTR) from HIV-1
   6524..6645    +  polyA_signal   SV40 poly(A) signal: SV40 polyadenylation signal
   6685..6820    +  rep_origin     SV40 ori: SV40 origin of replication
   6841..6859    -  promoter       T7 promoter: promoter for bacteriophage T7 RNA polymerase
   6867..7022    +  CDS            lacZα (fragment): LacZα fragment of β-galactosidase; lacZ fragment
   7027..7455    +  rep_origin     f1 ori (sequence partly withheld): f1 bacteriophage origin of replication; arrow indicates direction of (+) strand synthesis
   7508..7612    +  promoter       AmpR promoter: bla
   7613..8473    +  CDS            AmpR: β-lactamase; bla; confers resistance to ampicillin, carbenicillin, and related antibiotics
   8644..9232    +  rep_origin     ori: high-copy-number ColE1/pMB1/pBR322/pUC origin of replication
   9415..9507    +  CDS            lacI (fragment): lac repressor; lacI; The lac repressor binds to the lac operator to inhibit transcription in E. coli. This inhibition can be relieved by adding lactose or isopropyl-β-D-thiogalactopyranoside (IPTG).
   9520..9541    +  protein_bind   CAP binding site: CAP binding activates transcription in the presence of cAMP. E. coli catabolite activator protein
   9556..9586    +  promoter       lac promoter: promoter for the E. coli lac operon
   9594..9610    +  protein_bind   lac operator: The lac repressor binds to the lac operator to inhibit transcription in E. coli. This inhibition can be relieved by adding lactose or isopropyl-β-D-thiogalactopyranoside (IPTG). lac repressor encoded by lacI
   9655..9673    +  promoter       T3 promoter: promoter for bacteriophage T3 RNA polymerase
>Addgene plasmid #144021 | TFORF2409 | addgene full sequence | sequence record 385816 | Addgene NGS Result
TGTAGTCTTATGCAATACTCTTGTAGTCTTGCAACATGGTAACGATGAGTTAGCAACATGCCTTACAAGG
AGAGAAAAAGCACCGTGCATGCCGATTGGTGGAAGTAAGGTGGTACGATCGTGCCTTATTAGGAAGGCAA
CAGACGGGTCTGACATGGATTGGACGAACCACTGAATTGCCGCATTGCAGAGATATTGTATTTAAGTGCC
TAGCTCGATACATAAACGGGTCTCTCTGGTTAGACCAGATCTGAGCCTGGGAGCTCTCTGGCTAACTAGG
GAACCCACTGCTTAAGCCTCAATAAAGCTTGCCTTGAGTGCTTCAAGTAGTGTGTGCCCGTCTGTTGTGT
GACTCTGGTAACTAGAGATCCCTCAGACCCTTTTAGTCAGTGTGGAAAATCTCTAGCAGTGGCGCCCGAA
CAGGGACTTGAAAGCGAAAGGGAAACCAGAGGAGCTCTCTCGACGCAGGACTCGGCTTGCTGAAGCGCGC
ACGGCAAGAGGCGAGGGGCGGCGACTGGTGAGTACGCCAAAAATTTTGACTAGCGGAGGCTAGAAGGAGA
GAGATGGGTGCGAGAGCGTCAGTATTAAGCGGGGGAGAATTAGATCGCGATGGGAAAAAATTCGGTTAAG
GCCAGGGGGAAAGAAAAAATATAAATTAAAACATATAGTATGGGCAAGCAGGGAGCTAGAACGATTCGCA
GTTAATCCTGGCCTGTTAGAAACATCAGAAGGCTGTAGACAAATACTGGGACAGCTACAACCATCCCTTC
AGACAGGATCAGAAGAACTTAGATCATTATATAATACAGTAGCAACCCTCTATTGTGTGCATCAAAGGAT
AGAGATAAAAGACACCAAGGAAGCTTTAGACAAGATAGAGGAAGAGCAAAACAAAAGTAAGACCACCGCA
CAGCAAGCGGCCGCTGATCTTCAGACCTGGAGGAGGAGATATGAGGGACAATTGGAGAAGTGAATTATAT
AAATATAAAGTAGTAAAAATTGAACCATTAGGAGTAGCACCCACCAAGGCAAAGAGAAGAGTGGTGCAGA
GAGAAAAAAGAGCAGTGGGAATAGGAGCTTTGTTCCTTGGGTTCTTGGGAGCAGCAGGAAGCACTATGGG
CGCAGCGTCAATGACGCTGACGGTACAGGCCAGACAATTATTGTCTGGTATAGTGCAGCAGCAGAACAAT
TTGCTGAGGGCTATTGAGGCGCAACAGCATCTGTTGCAACTCACAGTCTGGGGCATCAAGCAGCTCCAGG
CAAGAATCCTGGCTGTGGAAAGATACCTAAAGGATCAACAGCTCCTGGGGATTTGGGGTTGCTCTGGAAA
ACTCATTTGCACCACTGCTGTGCCTTGGAATGCTAGTTGGAGTAATAAATCTCTGGAACAGATTTGGAAT
CACACGACCTGGATGGAGTGGGACAGAGAAATTAACAATTACACAAGCTTAATACACTCCTTAATTGAAG
AATCGCAAAACCAGCAAGAAAAGAATGAACAAGAATTATTGGAATTAGATAAATGGGCAAGTTTGTGGAA
TTGGTTTAACATAACAAATTGGCTGTGGTATATAAAATTATTCATAATGATAGTAGGAGGCTTGGTAGGT
TTAAGAATAGTTTTTGCTGTACTTTCTATAGTGAATAGAGTTAGGCAGGGATATTCACCATTATCGTTTC
AGACCCACCTCCCAACCCCGAGGGGACCCATGCATTGCATCTCAATTAGTCAGCAACCAGGTGTGGAAAG
TCCCCAGGCTCCCCAGCAGGCAGAAGTATGCAAAGCATGCGTCTCAATTAGTCAGCAACCATAGTCCCGC
CCCTAACTCCGCCCATCCCGCCCCTAACTCCGCCCAGTTCCGCCCATTCTCCGCCCCATGGCTGACTAAT
TTTTTTTATTTATGCAGAGGCCGAGGCCGCCTCGGCCTCTGAGCTATTCCAGAAGTAGTGAGGAGGCTTT
TTTGGAGGCCTAGGCTTTTGCAAAAAGCTTTCTAGAGGTACCACCGGAGCTTACCATGACCGAGTACAAG
CCCACGGTGCGCCTCGCCACCCGCGACGACGTCCCCAGGGCCGTACGCACCCTCGCCGCCGCGTTCGCCG
ACTACCCCGCCACGCGCCACACCGTCGATCCGGACCGCCACATCGAGCGGGTCACCGAGCTGCAAGAACT
CTTCCTCACGCGCGTCGGGCTCGACATCGGCAAGGTGTGGGTCGCGGACGACGGCGCCGCCGTGGCGGTC
TGGACCACGCCGGAGAGCGTCGAAGCGGGGGCGGTGTTCGCCGAGATCGGCCCGCGCATGGCCGAGTTGA
GCGGTTCCCGGCTGGCCGCGCAGCAACAGATGGAAGGCCTCCTGGCGCCGCACCGGCCCAAGGAGCCCGC
GTGGTTCCTGGCCACCGTCGGCGTCTCGCCCGACCACCAGGGCAAGGGTCTGGGCAGCGCCGTCGTGCTC
CCCGGAGTGGAGGCGGCCGAGCGCGCCGGGGTGCCCGCCTTCCTGGAGACCTCCGCGCCCCGCAACCTCC
CCTTCTACGAGCGGCTCGGCTTCACCGTCACCGCCGACGTCGAGGTGCCCGAAGGACCGCGCACCTGGTG
CATGACCCGCAAGCCCGGTGCCAGTTAACGAATTCTAGATCTTGAGACAAATGGCAGTATTCATCCACAA
TTTTAAAAGAAAAGGGGGGATTGGGGGGTACAGTGCAGGGGAAAGAATAGTAGACATAATAGCAACAGAC
ATACAAACTAAAGAATTACAAAAACAAATTACAAAAATTCAAAATTTTCGGGTTTATTACAGGGACAGCA
GAGATCCACTTTGGCGCCGGCTCGAGGCCTGCAGGTGCAAAGATGGATAAAGTTTTAAACAGAGAGGAAT
CTTTGCAGCTAATGGACCTTCTAGGTCTTGAAAGGAGTGGGAATTGGCTCCGGTGCCCGTCAGTGGGCAG
AGCGCACATCGCCCACAGTCCCCGAGAAGTTGGGGGGAGGGGTCGGCAATTGAACCGGTGCCTAGAGAAG
GTGGCGCGGGGTAAACTGGGAAAGTGATGTCGTGTACTGGCTCCGCCTTTTTCCCGAGGGTGGGGGAGAA
CCGTATATAAGTGCAGTAGTCGCCGTGAACGTTCTTTTTCGCAACGGGTTTGCCGCCAGAACACAGGTAA
GTGCCGTGTGTGGTTCCCGCGGGCCTGGCCTCTTTACGGGTTATGGCCCTTGCGTGCCTTGAATTACTTC
CACCTGGCTGCAGTACGTGATTCTTGATCCCGAGCTTCGGGTTGGAAGTGGGTGGGAGAGTTCGAGGCCT
TGCGCTTAAGGAGCCCCTTCGCCTCGTGCTTGAGTTGAGGCCTGGCCTGGGCGCTGGGGCCGCCGCGTGC
GAATCTGGTGGCACCTTCGCGCCTGTCTCGCTGCTTTCGATAAGTCTCTAGCCATTTAAAATTTTTGATG
ACCTGCTGCGACGCTTTTTTTCTGGCAAGATAGTCTTGTAAATGCGGGCCAAGATCTGCACACTGGTATT
TCGGTTTTTGGGGCCGCGGGCGGCGACGGGGCCCGTGCGTCCCAGCGCACATGTTCGGCGAGGCGGGGCC
TGCGAGCGCGGCCACCGAGAATCGGACGGGGGTAGTCTCAAGCTGGCCGGCCTGCTCTGGTGCCTGGCCT
CGCGCCGCCGTGTATCGCCCCGCCCTGGGCGGCAAGGCTGGCCCGGTCGGCACCAGTTGCGTGAGCGGAA
AGATGGCCGCTTCCCGGCCCTGCTGCAGGGAGCTCAAAATGGAGGACGCGGCGCTCGGGAGAGCGGGCGG
GTGAGTCACCCACACAAAGGAAAAGGGCCTTTCCGTCCTCAGCCGTCGCTTCATGTGACTCCACGGAGTA
CCGGGCGCCGTCCAGGCACCTCGATTAGTTCTCGAGCTTTTGGAGTACGTCGTCTTTAGGTTGGGGGGAG
GGGTTTTATGCGATGGAGTTTCCCCACACTGAGTGGGTGGAGACTGAAGTTAGGCCAGCTTGGCACTTGA
TGTAATTCTCCTTGGAATTTGCCCTTTTTGAGTTTGGATCTTGGTTCATTCTCAAGCCTCAGACAGTGGT
TCAAAGTTTTTTTCTTCCATTTCAGGTGTCGTGAGGCTAGCACCGCCACCATGACCACCGAGGGCGGGCC
GCCGCCGGCCCCGCTCCGCCGCGCGTGCAGCCCGGTCCCCGGCGCGCTCCAGGCCGCCCTGATGAGCCCG
CCGCCCGCCGCCGCCGCCGCCGCCGCCGCCGCCCCGGAGACCACCTCCTCCTCCTCGTCGTCGTCCTCCG
CCTCCTGCGCCTCGTCCTCGTCCTCCTCCAATTCGGCCAGCGCCCCCTCGGCTGCCTGCAAGAGCGCGGG
CGGCGGCGGCGCGGGCGCCGGGAGCGGGGGCGCCAAGAAGGCGAGCTCGGGGCTGCGGCGGCCCGAGAAG
CCGCCCTACTCGTACATCGCGCTCATCGTCATGGCCATCCAGAGCTCGCCCAGCAAGCGCCTGACGCTCA
GCGAGATCTACCAGTTCCTGCAGGCGCGCTTCCCCTTCTTCCGCGGCGCCTACCAGGGCTGGAAGAACTC
GGTGCGCCACAATCTCTCGCTCAACGAGTGCTTCATCAAGCTGCCTAAGGGCCTCGGGCGGCCCGGCAAG
GGCCACTACTGGACCATCGACCCGGCCAGCGAGTTCATGTTCGAGGAGGGCTCGTTCCGCCGCCGGCCGC
GCGGCTTCAGGCGGAAGTGCCAGGCGCTCAAGCCCATGTACCACCGCGTGGTGAGCGGCTTGGGCTTCGG
GGCGTCGCTGCTGCCCCAGGGCTTCGACTTCCAGGCGCCCCCGTCGGCGCCGCTCGGCTGCCACAGCCAG
GGCGGCTACGGCGGCCTCGACATGATGCCCGCGGGCTACGACGCCGGCGCGGGCGCCCCCAGCCACGCGC
ACCCTCACCACCACCACCACCACCACGTCCCGCACATGTCGCCCAACCCGGGTTCCACCTACATGGCCAG
CTGCCCGGTGCCCGCGGGACCCGGGGGCGTCGGTGCGGCCGGGGGCGGCGGCGGCGGCGACTACGGGCCG
GACAGCAGCAGCAGCCCGGTACCCTCGTCCCCGGCCATGGCGAGCGCCATCGAATGCCACTCGCCCTACA
CGAGCCCTGCGGCGCACTGGAGCTCGCCTGGCGCCTCGCCTTACCTCAAGCAGCCGCCTGCCCTGACGCC
CAGCAGCAACCCCGCCGCCTCGGCAGGCCTGCACTCCAGCATGTCCTCCTACTCGCTGGAGCAGAGCTAC
TTGCACCAGAACGCTCGCGAGGACCTCTCAGTGGGACTGCCCCGTTACCAGCATCACTCTACTCCAGTGT
GTGACAGAAAAGATTTCGTCCTCAACTTCAATGGGATTTCTTCTTTCCATCCCTCAGCTAGCGGGTCGTA
TTATCACCATCACCACCAGAGCGTCTGTCAGGATATTAAGCCCTGCGTCATGTAGTAATGAACTAGTCCG
TAACTTGAAAGTATTTCGATTTCTTGGCTTTATATATCTTGTGGAAAGGACGAATGAGTCCTAGTCTGTG
CATACAGACGCGTTAAGTCGACAATCAACCTCTGGATTACAAAATTTGTGAAAGATTGACTGGTATTCTT
AACTATGTTGCTCCTTTTACGCTATGTGGATACGCTGCTTTAATGCCTTTGTATCATGCTATTGCTTCCC
GTATGGCTTTCATTTTCTCCTCCTTGTATAAATCCTGGTTGCTGTCTCTTTATGAGGAGTTGTGGCCCGT
TGTCAGGCAACGTGGCGTGGTGTGCACTGTGTTTGCTGACGCAACCCCCACTGGTTGGGGCATTGCCACC
ACCTGTCAGCTCCTTTCCGGGACTTTCGCTTTCCCCCTCCCTATTGCCACGGCGGAACTCATCGCCGCCT
GCCTTGCCCGCTGCTGGACAGGGGCTCGGCTGTTGGGCACTGACAATTCCGTGGTGTTGTCGGGGAAATC
ATCGTCCTTTCCTTGGCTGCTCGCCTGTGTTGCCACCTGGATTCTGCGCGGGACGTCCTTCTGCTACGTC
CCTTCGGCCCTCAATCCAGCGGACCTTCCTTCCCGCGGCCTGCTGCCGGCTCTGCGGCCTCTTCCGCGTC
TTCGCCTTCGCCCTCAGACGAGTCGGATCTCCCTTTGGGCCGCCTCCCCGCGTCGACTTTAAGACCAATG
ACTTACAAGGCAGCTGTAGATCTTAGCCACTTTTTAAAAGAAAAGGGGGGACTGGAAGGGCTAATTCACT
CCCAACGAAGACAAGATCTGCTTTTTGCTTGTACTGGGTCTCTCTGGTTAGACCAGATCTGAGCCTGGGA
GCTCTCTGGCTAACTAGGGAACCCACTGCTTAAGCCTCAATAAAGCTTGCCTTGAGTGCTTCAAGTAGTG
TGTGCCCGTCTGTTGTGTGACTCTGGTAACTAGAGATCCCTCAGACCCTTTTAGTCAGTGTGGAAAATCT
CTAGCAGTACGTATAGTAGTTCATGTCATCTTATTATTCAGTATTTATAACTTGCAAAGAAATGAATATC
AGAGAGTGAGAGGAACTTGTTTATTGCAGCTTATAATGGTTACAAATAAAGCAATAGCATCACAAATTTC
ACAAATAAAGCATTTTTTTCACTGCATTCTAGTTGTGGTTTGTCCAAACTCATCAATGTATCTTATCATG
TCTGGCTCTAGCTATCCCGCCCCTAACTCCGCCCATCCCGCCCCTAACTCCGCCCAGTTCCGCCCATTCT
CCGCCCCATGGCTGACTAATTTTTTTTATTTATGCAGAGGCCGAGGCCGCCTCGGCCTCTGAGCTATTCC
AGAAGTAGTGAGGAGGCTTTTTTGGAGGCCTAGGGACGTACCCAATTCGCCCTATAGTGAGTCGTATTAC
GCGCGCTCACTGGCCGTCGTTTTACAACGTCGTGACTGGGAAAACCCTGGCGTTACCCAACTTAATCGCC
TTGCAGCACATCCCCCTTTCGCCAGCTGGCGTAATAGCGAAGAGGCCCGCACCGATCGCCCTTCCCAACA
GTTGCGCAGCCTGAATGGCGAATGGG
[124 nt withheld, positions 7027-7150]
C
[91 nt withheld, positions 7152-7242]
A
[49 nt withheld, positions 7244-7292]
CCTTTGACGTTGGAGTCCACGTTCTTT
[37 nt withheld, positions 7320-7356]
ACCCTATCTCGGTCTATTCTTTTGATTTATAAGGGATTTTGCCGATTTCGGCCTATTGGTTAAAAAATGA
GCTGATTTAACAAAAATTTAACGCGAATTTTAACAAAATATTAACGCTTACAATTTAGGTGGCACTTTTC
GGGGAAATGTGCGCGGAACCCCTATTTGTTTATTTTTCTAAATACATTCAAATATGTATCCGCTCATGAG
ACAATAACCCTGATAAATGCTTCAATAATATTGAAAAAGGAAGAGTATGAGTATTCAACATTTCCGTGTC
GCCCTTATTCCCTTTTTTGCGGCATTTTGCCTTCCTGTTTTTGCTCACCCAGAAACGCTGGTGAAAGTAA
AAGATGCTGAAGATCAGTTGGGTGCACGAGTGGGTTACATCGAACTGGATCTCAACAGCGGTAAGATCCT
TGAGAGTTTTCGCCCCGAAGAACGTTTTCCAATGATGAGCACTTTTAAAGTTCTGCTATGTGGCGCGGTA
TTATCCCGTATTGACGCCGGGCAAGAGCAACTCGGTCGCCGCATACACTATTCTCAGAATGACTTGGTTG
AGTACTCACCAGTCACAGAAAAGCATCTTACGGATGGCATGACAGTAAGAGAATTATGCAGTGCTGCCAT
AACCATGAGTGATAACACTGCGGCCAACTTACTTCTGACAACGATCGGAGGACCGAAGGAGCTAACCGCT
TTTTTGCACAACATGGGGGATCATGTAACTCGCCTTGATCGTTGGGAACCGGAGCTGAATGAAGCCATAC
CAAACGACGAGCGTGACACCACGATGCCTGTAGCAATGGCAACAACGTTGCGCAAACTATTAACTGGCGA
ACTACTTACTCTAGCTTCCCGGCAACAATTAATAGACTGGATGGAGGCGGATAAAGTTGCAGGACCACTT
CTGCGCTCGGCCCTTCCGGCTGGCTGGTTTATTGCTGATAAATCTGGAGCCGGTGAGCGTGGGTCTCGCG
GTATCATTGCAGCACTGGGGCCAGATGGTAAGCCCTCCCGTATCGTAGTTATCTACACGACGGGGAGTCA
GGCAACTATGGATGAACGAAATAGACAGATCGCTGAGATAGGTGCCTCACTGATTAAGCATTGGTAACTG
TCAGACCAAGTTTACTCATATATACTTTAGATTGATTTAAAACTTCATTTTTAATTTAAAAGGATCTAGG
TGAAGATCCTTTTTGATAATCTCATGACCAAAATCCCTTAACGTGAGTTTTCGTTCCACTGAGCGTCAGA
CCCCGTAGAAAAGATCAAAGGATCTTCTTGAGATCCTTTTTTTCTGCGCGTAATCTGCTGCTTGCAAACA
AAAAAACCACCGCTACCAGCGGTGGTTTGTTTGCCGGATCAAGAGCTACCAACTCTTTTTCCGAAGGTAA
CTGGCTTCAGCAGAGCGCAGATACCAAATACTGTTCTTCTAGTGTAGCCGTAGTTAGGCCACCACTTCAA
GAACTCTGTAGCACCGCCTACATACCTCGCTCTGCTAATCCTGTTACCAGTGGCTGCTGCCAGTGGCGAT
AAGTCGTGTCTTACCGGGTTGGACTCAAGACGATAGTTACCGGATAAGGCGCAGCGGTCGGGCTGAACGG
GGGGTTCGTGCACACAGCCCAGCTTGGAGCGAACGACCTACACCGAACTGAGATACCTACAGCGTGAGCT
ATGAGAAAGCGCCACGCTTCCCGAAGGGAGAAAGGCGGACAGGTATCCGGTAAGCGGCAGGGTCGGAACA
GGAGAGCGCACGAGGGAGCTTCCAGGGGGAAACGCCTGGTATCTTTATAGTCCTGTCGGGTTTCGCCACC
TCTGACTTGAGCGTCGATTTTTGTGATGCTCGTCAGGGGGGCGGAGCCTATGGAAAAACGCCAGCAACGC
GGCCTTTTTACGGTTCCTGGCCTTTTGCTGGCCTTTTGCTCACATGTTCTTTCCTGCGTTATCCCCTGAT
TCTGTGGATAACCGTATTACCGCCTTTGAGTGAGCTGATACCGCTCGCCGCAGCCGAACGACCGAGCGCA
GCGAGTCAGTGAGCGAGGAAGCGGAAGAGCGCCCAATACGCAAACCGCCTCTCCCCGCGCGTTGGCCGAT
TCATTAATGCAGCTGGCACGACAGGTTTCCCGACTGGAAAGCGGGCAGTGAGCGCAACGCAATTAATGTG
AGTTAGCTCACTCATTAGGCACCCCAGGCTTTACACTTTATGCTTCCGGCTCGTATGTTGTGTGGAATTG
TGAGCGGATAACAATTTCACACAGGAAACAGCTATGACCATGATTACGCCAAGCGCGCAATTAACCCTCA
CTAAAGGGAACAAAAGCTGGAGCTGCAAGCTTAA
