>Addgene plasmid #144021 | TFORF2409 | depositor partial sequence | sequence record 284187 | Insert
ACCGCCACCATGACCACCGAGGGCGGGCCGCCGCCGGCCCCGCTCCGCCGCGCGTGCAGCCCGGTCCCCG
GCGCGCTCCAGGCCGCCCTGATGAGCCCGCCGCCCGCCGCCGCCGCCGCCGCCGCCGCCGCCCCGGAGAC
CACCTCCTCCTCCTCGTCGTCGTCCTCCGCCTCCTGCGCCTCGTCCTCGTCCTCCTCCAATTCGGCCAGC
GCCCCCTCGGCTGCCTGCAAGAGCGCGGGCGGCGGCGGCGCGGGCGCCGGGAGCGGGGGCGCCAAGAAGG
CGAGCTCGGGGCTGCGGCGGCCCGAGAAGCCGCCCTACTCGTACATCGCGCTCATCGTCATGGCCATCCA
GAGCTCGCCCAGCAAGCGCCTGACGCTCAGCGAGATCTACCAGTTCCTGCAGGCGCGCTTCCCCTTCTTC
CGCGGCGCCTACCAGGGCTGGAAGAACTCGGTGCGCCACAATCTCTCGCTCAACGAGTGCTTCATCAAGC
TGCCTAAGGGCCTCGGGCGGCCCGGCAAGGGCCACTACTGGACCATCGACCCGGCCAGCGAGTTCATGTT
CGAGGAGGGCTCGTTCCGCCGCCGGCCGCGCGGCTTCAGGCGGAAGTGCCAGGCGCTCAAGCCCATGTAC
CACCGCGTGGTGAGCGGCTTGGGCTTCGGGGCGTCGCTGCTGCCCCAGGGCTTCGACTTCCAGGCGCCCC
CGTCGGCGCCGCTCGGCTGCCACAGCCAGGGCGGCTACGGCGGCCTCGACATGATGCCCGCGGGCTACGA
CGCCGGCGCGGGCGCCCCCAGCCACGCGCACCCTCACCACCACCACCACCACCACGTCCCGCACATGTCG
CCCAACCCGGGTTCCACCTACATGGCCAGCTGCCCGGTGCCCGCGGGACCCGGGGGCGTCGGTGCGGCCG
GGGGCGGCGGCGGCGGCGACTACGGGCCGGACAGCAGCAGCAGCCCGGTACCCTCGTCCCCGGCCATGGC
GAGCGCCATCGAATGCCACTCGCCCTACACGAGCCCTGCGGCGCACTGGAGCTCGCCTGGCGCCTCGCCT
TACCTCAAGCAGCCGCCTGCCCTGACGCCCAGCAGCAACCCCGCCGCCTCGGCAGGCCTGCACTCCAGCA
TGTCCTCCTACTCGCTGGAGCAGAGCTACTTGCACCAGAACGCTCGCGAGGACCTCTCAGTGGGACTGCC
CCGTTACCAGCATCACTCTACTCCAGTGTGTGACAGAAAAGATTTCGTCCTCAACTTCAATGGGATTTCT
TCTTTCCATCCCTCAGCTAGCGGGTCGTATTATCACCATCACCACCAGAGCGTCTGTCAGGATATTAAGC
CCTGCGTCATGTAGTAATGAACTAGTCCGTAACTTGAAAGTATTTCGATTTCTTGGCTTTATATATCTTG
TGGAAAGGACGAATGAGTCCTAGTCTGTGCATACAG
