>Addgene plasmid #144021 | TFORF2409 | depositor partial sequence | sequence record 284188 | Barcode
ATGAGTCCTAGTCTGTGCATACAG
